>Addgene plasmid #133413 | pAAV2-GCaMP6f-P2A-Vmn1r78 | addgene full sequence | sequence record 261977 | Addgene NGS Result
CCTGCAGGCAGCTGCGCGCTCGCTCGCTCACTGAGGCCGCCCGGGCGTCGGGCGACCTTTGGTCGCCCGG
CCTCAGTGAGCGAGCGAGCGCGCAGAGAGGGAGTGGCCAACTCCATCACTAGGGGTTCCTGCGGCCGCAC
GCGTAGATCTGAATTCGGTACCTAGTTATTAATAGTAATCAATTACGGGGTCATTAGTTCATAGCCCATA
TATGGAGTTCCGCGTTACATAACTTACGGTAAATGGCCCGCCTGGCTGACCGCCCAACGACCCCCGCCCA
TTGACGTCAATAATGACGTATGTTCCCATAGTAACGCCAATAGGGACTTTCCATTGACGTCAATGGGTGG
AGTATTTACGGTAAACTGCCCACTTGGCAGTACATCAAGTGTATCATATGCCAAGTACGCCCCCTATTGA
CGTCAATGACGGTAAATGGCCCGCCTGGCATTATGCCCAGTACATGACCTTATGGGACTTTCCTACTTGG
CAGTACATCTACGTATTAGTCATCGCTATTACCATGGTCGAGGTGAGCCCCACGTTCTGCTTCACTCTCC
CCATCTCCCCCCCCTCCCCACCCCCAATTTTGTATTTATTTATTTTTTAATTATTTTGTGCAGCGATGGG
GGCGGGGGGGGGGGGGGGGCGCGCGCCNAGGCGGGGCGGGGCGGGGCGAGGGGCGGGGCGGGGCGAGGCG
GAGAGGTGCGGCGGCAGCCAATCAGAGCGGCGCGCTCCGAAAGTTTCCTTTTATGGCGAGGCGGCGGCGG
CGGCGGCCCTATAAAAAGCGAAGCGCGCGGCGGGCGGGAGTCGCTGCGCGCTGCCTTCGCCCCGTGCCCC
GCTCCGCCGCCGCCTCGCGCCGCCCGCCCCGGCTCTGACTGACCGCGTTACTCCCACAGGTGAGCGGGCG
GGACGGCCCTTCTCCTCCGGGCTGTAATTAGCGCTTGGTTTAATGACGGCTTGTTTCTTTTCTGTGGCTG
CGTGAAAGCCTTGAGGGGCTCCGGGAGCTAGAGCCTCTGCTAACCATGTTCATGCCTTCTTCTTTTTCCT
ACAGCTCCTGGGCAACGTGCTGGTTATTGTGCTGTCTCATCATTTTGGCAAAGAATTCCTCGAAGATCCG
AAGGGGTTCAAGCTTGCCACCATGGTCGACTCATCACGTCGTAAGTGGAATAAGACAGGTCACGCAGTCA
GAGCTATAGGTCGGCTGAGCTCACTCGAGAACGTCTATATCAAGGCCGACAAGCAGAAGAACGGCATCAA
GGCGAACTTCAAGATCCGCCACAACATCGAGGACGGCGGCGTGCAGCTCGCCTACCACTACCAGCAGAAC
ACCCCCATCGGCGACGGCCCCGTGCTGCTGCCCGACAACCACTACCTGAGCGTGCAGTCCAAACTTTCGA
AAGACCCCAACGAGAAGCGCGATCACATGGTCCTGCTGGAGTTCGTGACCGCCGCCGGGATCACTCTCGG
CATGGACGAGCTGTACAAGGGCGGTACCGGAGGGAGCATGGTGAGCAAGGGCGAGGAGCTGTTCACCGGG
GTGGTGCCCATCCTGGTCGAGCTGGACGGCGACGTAAACGGCCACAAGTTCAGCGTGTCCGGCGAGGGTG
AGGGCGATGCCACCTACGGCAAGCTGACCCTGAAGTTCATCTGCACCACCGGCAAGCTGCCCGTGCCCTG
GCCCACCCTCGTGACCACCCTGACCTACGGCGTGCAGTGCTTCAGCCGCTACCCCGACCACATGAAGCAG
CACGACTTCTTCAAGTCCGCCATGCCCGAAGGCTACATCCAGGAGCGCACCATCTTCTTCAAGGACGACG
GCAACTACAAGACCCGCGCCGAGGTGAAGTTCGAGGGCGACACCCTGGTGAACCGCATCGAGCTGAAGGG
CATCGACTTCAAGGAGGACGGCAACATCCTGGGGCACAAGCTGGAGTACAACCTGCCGGACCAACTGACT
GAAGAGCAGATCGCAGAATTTAAAGAGGAATTCTCCCTATTTGACAAGGACGGGGATGGGACAATAACAA
CCAAGGAGCTGGGGACGGTGATGCGGTCTCTGGGGCAGAACCCCACAGAAGCAGAGCTGCAGGACATGAT
CAATGAAGTAGATGCCGACGGTGACGGCACAATCGACTTCCCTGAGTTCCTGACAATGATGGCAAGAAAA
ATGAAATACAGGGACACGGAAGAAGAAATTAGAGAAGCGTTCGGTGTGTTTGATAAGGATGGCAATGGCT
ACATCAGTGCAGCAGAGCTTCGCCACGTGATGACAAACCTTGGAGAGAAGTTAACAGATGAAGAGGTTGA
TGAAATGATCAGGGAAGCAGACATCGATGGGGATGGTCAGGTAAACTACGAAGAGTTTGTACAAATGATG
ACAGCGAAGGAATTCGGAAGCGGAGCTACTAACTTCAGCCTGCTGAAGCAGGCTGGAGACGTGGAGGAGA
ACCCTGGACCTGATATCGCCACCATGAAAATGACTCCTGCAAGCTTGGCAACGGGAATATTCTTTTTCTT
TCATATTACAGTGGGAATCCTTGGTAATTCCTCAATACTATTTCATTATGTCTTTATGATAACCACCAGA
AAGCATTTAATGCCCAAAGATGTGATTATAAAGCACTTGACTTTTGCTAACTGCTTAACTATCATTTCAA
AAGGCATTCCAGAGACACTGTCAGATTTGGGATTTAAATATTTCCTGGATGATATTGGTTGTAAATTGGT
AGTTTATATTTACCGAATAATGAGGGGGATGTCCCTGTATGCTATGTGCCTACTGAGTTGCTTCCAAGCA
ATCACAATCAGCCCCAGCAACACCAGGTGGATAATGTTTAAACACAGAGCCACCAAGTACATTGGTCCCT
CCTGCTCAGTCAGTTGGCTTGTGTACATGCTTTTAAACATCTTGACTCCAGCAAGAGTGTTAGGACCCAG
TTATAACAAAAATGTAACTAACATGGTGAATTATGGATACTGCTCATGGTTTACTTCCAGAAATGTGGCA
ACTGCTCTGTATATGTTTCTACTCTGCTTCTCTGATGGCTTGTGCCTGGGTCTCATGGCCTGCTCAAGTA
TTTCCATGGTGAGTGTCCTCTACAGACACAAGAGACAAGTCAAGCATATCCATAGTGCTCAGCATTTTCT
AAAAGTCTCTCCTGAGGACCAAGCCACCAAAACTATCCTCATCCTGGTTTGTACATTTGTCATCTCTTAC
TCAATCTCTTCTATACATGTAATATTTACAGTCTACTTCAAAGGCTCAGGACTATGGGGAGTAAGTATGT
TTATATTTTTAGAATTATGTTTTCCAATATATTTCCCATTTGTTCTCATCACCAGTTTCAAGTCTAGTTG
CAGCTTCTTTTTATCCTTCTGCAAAAAGAGATGGCTTCCTTCAAATATTGCATGATCCAGACATGATAAG
ATACATTGATGAGTTTGGACAAACCACAACTAGAATGCAGTGAAAAAAATGCTTTATTTGTGAAATTTGT
GATGCTATTGCTTTATTTGTAACCATTATAAGCTGCAATAAACAAGTTAACAACAACAATTGCATTCATT
TTATGTTTCAGGTTCAGGGGGAGGTGTGGGAGGTTTTTTAGTCGACTAGAGCTCGCTGATCAGCCTCGAC
TGTGCCTTCTAGTTGCCAGCCATCTGTTGTTTGCCCCTCCCCCGTGCCTTCCTTGACCCTGGAAGGTGCC
ACTCCCACTGTCCTTTCCTAATAAAATGAGGAAATTGCATCGCATTGTCTGAGTAGGTGTCATTCTATTC
TGGGGGGTGGGGTGGGGCAGGACAGCAAGGGGGAGGATTGGGAAGACAATAGCAGGCATGCTGGGGAGAG
ATCTCACGTGCGGACCGAGCGGCCGCAGGAACCCCTAGTGATGGAGTTGGCCACTCCCTCTCTGCGCGCT
CGCTCGCTCACTGAGGCCGGGCGACCAAAGGTCGCCCGACGCCCGGGCTTTGCCCGGGCGGCCTCAGTGA
GCGAGCGAGCGCGCAGCTGCCTGCAGGGGCGCCTGATGCCAGCTGGCGTAATAGCGAAGAGGCCCGCACC
GATCGCCCTTCCCAACAGTTGCGCAGCCTGAATGGCGAATGG
[124 nt withheld, positions 4103-4226]
C
[91 nt withheld, positions 4228-4318]
A
[49 nt withheld, positions 4320-4368]
CCTTTGACGTTGGAGTCCACGTTCTTT
[37 nt withheld, positions 4396-4432]
ACCCTATCTCGGTCTATTCTTTTGATTTATAAGGGATTTTGCCGATTTCGGCCTATTGGTTAAAAAATGA
GCTGATTTAACAAAAATTTAACGCGAATTTTAACAAAATATTAACGCTTACAATTTCCTGATGCGGTATT
TTCTCCTTACGCATCTGTGCGGTATTTCACACCGCATATGGTGCACTCTCAGTACAATCTGCTCTGATGC
CGCATAGTTAAGCCAGCCCCGACACCCGCCAACACCCGCTGACGCGCCCTGACGGGCTTGTCTGCTCCCG
GCATCCGCTTACAGACAAGCTGTGACCGTCTCCGGGAGCTGCATGTGTCAGAGGTTTTCACCGTCATCAC
CGAAACGCGCGAGACGAAAGGGCCTCGTGATACGCCTATTTTTATAGGTTAATGTCATGATAATAATGGT
TTCTTAGACGTCAGGTGGCACTTTTCGGGGAAATGTGCGCGGAACCCCTATTTGTTTATTTTTCTAAATA
CATTCAAATATGTATCCGCTCATGAGACAATAACCCTGATAAATGCTTCAATAATATTGAAAAAGGAAGA
GTATGAGTATTCAACATTTCCGTGTCGCCCTTATTCCCTTTTTTGCGGCATTTTGCCTTCCTGTTTTTGC
TCACCCAGAAACGCTGGTGAAAGTAAAAGATGCTGAAGATCAGTTGGGTGCACGAGTGGGTTACATCGAA
CTGGATCTCAACAGCGGTAAGATCCTTGAGAGTTTTCGCCCCGAAGAACGTTTTCCAATGATGAGCACTT
TTAAAGTTCTGCTATGTGGCGCGGTATTATCCCGTATTGACGCCGGGCAAGAGCAACTCGGTCGCCGCAT
ACACTATTCTCAGAATGACTTGGTTGAGTACTCACCAGTCACAGAAAAGCATCTTACGGATGGCATGACA
GTAAGAGAATTATGCAGTGCTGCCATAACCATGAGTGATAACACTGCGGCCAACTTACTTCTGACAACGA
TCGGAGGACCGAAGGAGCTAACCGCTTTTTTGCACAACATGGGGGATCATGTAACTCGCCTTGATCGTTG
GGAACCGGAGCTGAATGAAGCCATACCAAACGACGAGCGTGACACCACGATGCCTGTAGCAATGGCAACA
ACGTTGCGCAAACTATTAACTGGCGAACTACTTACTCTAGCTTCCCGGCAACAATTAATAGACTGGATGG
AGGCGGATAAAGTTGCAGGACCACTTCTGCGCTCGGCCCTTCCGGCTGGCTGGTTTATTGCTGATAAATC
TGGAGCCGGTGAGCGTGGGTCTCGCGGTATCATTGCAGCACTGGGGCCAGATGGTAAGCCCTCCCGTATC
GTAGTTATCTACACGACGGGGAGTCAGGCAACTATGGATGAACGAAATAGACAGATCGCTGAGATAGGTG
CCTCACTGATTAAGCATTGGTAACTGTCAGACCAAGTTTACTCATATATACTTTAGATTGATTTAAAACT
TCATTTTTAATTTAAAAGGATCTAGGTGAAGATCCTTTTTGATAATCTCATGACCAAAATCCCTTAACGT
GAGTTTTCGTTCCACTGAGCGTCAGACCCCGTAGAAAAGATCAAAGGATCTTCTTGAGATCCTTTTTTTC
TGCGCGTAATCTGCTGCTTGCAAACAAAAAAACCACCGCTACCAGCGGTGGTTTGTTTGCCGGATCAAGA
GCTACCAACTCTTTTTCCGAAGGTAACTGGCTTCAGCAGAGCGCAGATACCAAATACTGTTCTTCTAGTG
TAGCCGTAGTTAGGCCACCACTTCAAGAACTCTGTAGCACCGCCTACATACCTCGCTCTGCTAATCCTGT
TACCAGTGGCTGCTGCCAGTGGCGATAAGTCGTGTCTTACCGGGTTGGACTCAAGACGATAGTTACCGGA
TAAGGCGCAGCGGTCGGGCTGAACGGGGGGTTCGTGCACACAGCCCAGCTTGGAGCGAACGACCTACACC
GAACTGAGATACCTACAGCGTGAGCTATGAGAAAGCGCCACGCTTCCCGAAGGGAGAAAGGCGGACAGGT
ATCCGGTAAGCGGCAGGGTCGGAACAGGAGAGCGCACGAGGGAGCTTCCAGGGGGAAACGCCTGGTATCT
TTATAGTCCTGTCGGGTTTCGCCACCTCTGACTTGAGCGTCGATTTTTGTGATGCTCGTCAGGGGGGCGG
AGCCTATGGAAAAACGCCAGCAACGCGGCCTTTTTACGGTTCCTGGCCTTTTGCTGGCCTTTTGCTCACA
TGTTCTTTCCTGCGTTATCCCCTGATTCTGTGGATAACCGTATTACCGCCTTTGAGTGAGCTGATACCGC
TCGCCGCAGCCGAACGACCGAGCGCAGCGAGTCAGTGAGCGAGGAAGCGGAAGAGCGCCCAATACGCAAA
CCGCCTCTCCCCGCGCGTTGGCCGATTCATTAATGCAGCTGGGGCTCACATGT
Features (pLannotate 1.2.2; 19 found; start..end, strand, type, name):
     12..39      +  repeat_region  AAV2 ITR (fragment): inverted terminal repeat of adeno-associated virus serotype 2 inverted
     68..95      +  repeat_region  AAV2 ITR (fragment): inverted terminal repeat of adeno-associated virus serotype 2 inverted
    223..526     +  enhancer       CMV enhancer: human cytomegalovirus immediate early enhancer
    528..806     +  promoter       chicken β-actin promoter: No description available
    807..942     +  intron         hybrid intron (fragment): hybrid between chicken β-actin (CBA) and minute virus of mice (MMV) introns (Gray et al., 2011)
   1014..1054    +  intron         β-globin intron (fragment): intron from rabbit β-globin gene
   1052..1108    +  CDS            HBB (fragment): HBB_LEPEU - Experimental evidence at protein level: Swiss-Prot protein existence level 1. Involved in oxygen transport from the lung to the various peripheral tissues. From Lepus europaeus (European hare).
   1136..2389    +  CDS            GCaMP6f (fragment): improved fluorescent protein-based calcium sensor (Chen et al., 2013)
   3414..3548    -  polyA_signal   SV40 poly(A) signal: SV40 polyadenylation signal
   3640..3847    +  polyA_signal   bGH poly(A) signal: bovine growth hormone polyadenylation signal
   3877..4017    +  repeat_region  AAV2 ITR: inverted terminal repeat of adeno-associated virus serotype 2 inverted
   4028..4099    +  CDS            lacZα (fragment): LacZα fragment of β-galactosidase; lacZ fragment
   4103..4531    +  rep_origin     f1 ori (sequence partly withheld): f1 bacteriophage origin of replication; arrow indicates direction of (+) strand synthesis
   4559..4658    -  misc_feature   bom (fragment): basis of mobility region from pBR322
   4760..4795    -  CDS            rop (fragment): Rop protein, which maintains plasmids at low copy number; rop
   4890..4994    +  promoter       AmpR promoter: bla
   4995..5855    +  CDS            AmpR: β-lactamase; bla; confers resistance to ampicillin, carbenicillin, and related antibiotics
   6026..6614    +  rep_origin     ori: high-copy-number ColE1/pMB1/pBR322/pUC origin of replication
   6797..6854    +  CDS            lacI (fragment): lac repressor; lacI; The lac repressor binds to the lac operator to inhibit transcription in E. coli. This inhibition can be relieved by adding lactose or isopropyl-β-D-thiogalactopyranoside (IPTG).
