[The description below was written by a language model from this plasmid's Addgene catalogue record and pLannotate feature annotations shown in this document.]
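Description:
pAAV2-GCaMP6f-P2A-Vmn1r78 is an adeno-associated virus serotype 2 transfer plasmid for mammalian expression, built on a pAAV2 backbone. It is maintained in E. coli through a high-copy ColE1/pUC-type origin and selected with ampicillin via the β-lactamase gene; an f1 phage origin and short remnants of lacZα, lacI, rop and bom are also present in the backbone. The expression cassette lies between AAV2 inverted terminal repeats, which are the cis elements needed for replication and packaging of the intervening DNA into AAV particles. In the sequenced record the downstream ITR is annotated in full, while the upstream one appears only as two short fragments. This is common for ITRs, which are difficult to sequence and prone to rearrangement. It may also contribute to the sequence record (6,865 nt) being slightly shorter than the catalogued total size (6,995 bp).

Expression is driven by the CAG promoter, annotated here as the CMV enhancer, chicken β-actin promoter and chimeric intron with rabbit β-globin sequences. It drives a single open reading frame encoding the fast genetically encoded calcium indicator GCaMP6f, a P2A self-cleaving peptide, and mouse vomeronasal type 1 receptor 78 (Vmn1r78, also called V1rg7). P2A-mediated ribosomal skipping yields the sensor and the receptor as separate proteins from one transcript, so cells expressing the receptor also report calcium activity. The automated feature table annotates only the GCaMP6f portion; the unannotated stretch after it presumably holds P2A and the receptor coding sequence. SV40 (in reverse orientation) and bGH polyadenylation signals follow. The construct suits testing ligand responses of this receptor by calcium imaging, although the record does not describe specific assays.
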