Addgene plasmid #133413: pAAV2-GCaMP6f-P2A-Vmn1r78
Purpose: Fluorescent calcium reporter and mouse vomeronasal 1 receptor 78
Depositing lab: Tim Holy. Depositing organization: Washington University in Saint Louis. Publication: Sensory coding mechanisms revealed by optical tagging of physiologically defined neuronal types. Lee D, Kume M, Holy TE. Science. 2019 Dec 13;366(6471):1384-1389. doi: 10.1126/science.aax8055. PubMed 31831669.
Backbone
  Vector backbone: pAAV2
  Backbone size w/o insert (bp): 4619
  Total vector size (bp): 6995
  Vector type: Mammalian Expression, AAV
Growth in bacteria
  Bacterial resistance: Ampicillin, 100 μg/mL
  Growth temperature: 37°C
  Growth strain: NEB Stable
  Copy number: High Copy
Gene/Insert
  Gene/Insert name: GCaMP6f-P2A-vmn1r78
  Species: M. musculus (mouse)
  Insert size (bp): 2376
  GenBank ID: NM_134208.2
  Entrez Gene: Vmn1r78 (a.k.a. V1rg7)
  Promoter: CAG
  Cloning method: Gibson Cloning
  Sequencing primers: 5′ pCAG-F; 3′ EBV Reverse
Terms and licenses: Academic/Nonprofit Terms; Industry Terms: Not Available to Industry
Depositor comments: pAAV2 : The Hope Center Viral Vectors Core at Washington University in St. Louis GCaMP6f :pGP-CMV-GCaMP6f was a gift from Douglas Kim & GENIE Project (Addgene plasmid # 40755 ; http://n2t.net/addgene:40755 ; RRID:Addgene_40755)
How to cite: pAAV2-GCaMP6f-P2A-Vmn1r78 was a gift from Tim Holy (Addgene plasmid # 133413 ; http://n2t.net/addgene:133413 ; RRID:Addgene_133413)
